>Addgene plasmid #177658 | pT7C-HSP90AA1 | addgene full sequence | sequence record 350540 | Addgene NGS Result
TAATACGACTCACTATAGGGAGACCACAACGGTTTCCCTCTAGAAATAATTTTGTTTAACTTTAAGAAGG
AGATATACCATGGGCAGCAGCCATCATCATCATCATCACAGCAGCGGCCTGGTGCCGCGCGGCAGCCATA
TGACTAGT
[711 nt withheld, positions 149-859]
AAGGAAGACAAAGAAGAAGAAAAAGAAAAAGAAGAGAAAGAGTCGGAAGACAAACCTGAAATTGAAGATG
TTGGTTCTGATGAGGAAGAAGAAAAGAAGGATGGTGACAAGAAGAAGAAGAAGAAGATTAAGGAAAAGTA
CATCGATCAAGAAGAGCTCAACAAAACAAAGCCCATCTGGACCAGAAATCCCGACGATATTACTAATGAG
GAGTACGGAGAATTCTATAAGAGCTTGACCAATGACTGGGAAGATCACTTGGCAGTGAAGCATTTTTCAG
TTGAAGGACAGTTGGAATTCAGAGCCCTTCTATTTGTCCCACGACGTGCTCCTTTTGATCTGTTTGAAAA
CAGAAAGAAAAAGAACAACATCAAATTGTATGTACGCAGAGTTTTCATCATGGATAACTGTGAGGAGCTA
ATCCCTGAATATCTGAACTTCATTAGAGGGGTGGTAGACTCGGAGGATCTCCCTCTAAACATATCCCGTG
AGATGTTGCAACAAAGCAAAATTTTGAAAGTTATCAGGAAGAATTTGGTCAAAAAATGCTTAGAACTCTT
TACTGAACTGGCGGAAGATAAAGAGAACTACAAGAAATTCTATGAGCAGTTCTCTAAAAACATAAAGCTT
GGAATACACGAAGACTCTCAAAATCGGAAGAAGCTTTCAGAGCTGTTAAGGTACTACACATCTGCCTCTG
GTGATGAGATGGTTTCTCTCAAGGACTACTGCACCAGAATGAAGGAGAACCAGAAACATATCTATTATAT
CACAGGTGAGACCAAGGACCAGGTAGCTAACTCAGCCTTTGTGGAACGTCTTCGGAAACATGGCTTAGAA
GTGATCTATATGATTGAGCCCATTGATGAGTACTGTGTCCAACAGCTGAAGGAATTTGAGGGGAAGACTT
TAGTGTCAGTCACCAAAGAAGGCCTGGAACTTCCAGAGGATGAAGAAGAGAAAAAGAAGCAGGAAGAGAA
AAAAACAAAGTTTGAGAACCTCTGCAAAATCATGAAAGACATATTGGAGAAAAAAGTTGAAAAGGTGGTT
GTGTCAAACCGATTGGTGACATCCCCATGCTGTATTGTCACAAGCACATATGGCTGGACAGCAAACATGG
AGAGAATCATGAAAGCTCAAGCCCTAAGAGACAACTCAACAATGGGTTACATGGCAGCAAAGAAACACCT
GGAGATAAACCCTGACCATTCCATTATTGAGACCTTAAGGCAAAAGGCAGAGGCTGATAAGAACGACAAG
TCTGTGAAGGATCTGGTCATCTTGCTTTATGAAACTGCGCTCCTGTCTTCTGGCTTCAGTCTGGAAGATC
CCCAGACACATGCTAACAGGATCTACAGGATGATCAAACTTGGTCTGGGTATTGATGAAGATGACCCTAC
TGCTGATGATACCAGTGCTGCTGTAACTGAAGAAATGCCACCCCTTGAAGGAGATGACGACACATCACGC
ATGGAAGAAGTAGACTAAAAGGGCGAATTCTGCAGATATCCATCACACTGGCGGCCGCTCGAGTGATCCG
GCTGCTAACAAAGCCCGAAAGGAAGCTGAGTTGGCTGCTGCC
[37 nt withheld, positions 2442-2478]
AGATTGTATAAGCAAATATTTAAATTGTAAGCGTTAATATTTTGTTAAAATTCGCGTTAAATTTTTGTTA
AATCAGCTCATTTTTTAACCAATAGGCCGAAATCGGCAAAATCCCTTATAAATCAAAAGAATAGACCGAG
ATAGGGTTGAGTTTGTTCCAGTTTGGAACAAGAGTCCACTATTAAAGAACGTGGACTCCAACGTCAAAGG
[49 nt withheld, positions 2689-2737]
T
[91 nt withheld, positions 2739-2829]
G
[124 nt withheld, positions 2831-2954]
GGGGATCAATTCTTGAAGACGAAAGGGCCTCGTGATACGCCTATTTTTATAGGTTAATGTCATGATAATA
ATGGTTTCTTAGACGTCAGGTGGCACTTTTCGGGGAAATGTGCGCGGAACCCCTATTTGTTTATTTTTCT
AAATACATTCAAATATGTATCCGCTCATGAGACAATAACCCTGATAAATGCTTCAATAATATTGAAAAAG
GAAGAGTATGAGTATTCAACATTTCCGTGTCGCCCTTATTCCCTTTTTTGCGGCATTTTGCCTTCCTGTT
TTTGCTCACCCAGAAACGCTGGTGAAAGTAAAAGATGCTGAAGATCAGTTGGGTGCACGAGTGGGTTACA
TCGAACTGGATCTCAACAGCGGTAAGATCCTTGAGAGTTTTCGCCCCGAAGAACGTTTTCCAATGATGAG
CACTTTTAAAGTTCTGCTATGTGGCGCGGTATTATCCCGTGTTGACGCCGGGCAAGAGCAACTCGGTCGC
CGCATACACTATTCTCAGAATGACTTGGTTGAGTACTCACCAGTCACAGAAAAGCATCTTACGGATGGCA
TGACAGTAAGAGAATTATGCAGTGCTGCCATAACCATGAGTGATAACACTGCGGCCAACTTACTTCTGAC
AACGATCGGAGGACCGAAGGAGCTAACCGCTTTTTTGCACAACATGGGGGATCATGTAACTCGCCTTGAT
CGTTGGGAACCGGAGCTGAATGAAGCCATACCAAACGACGAGCGTGACACCACGATGCCTGCAGCAATGG
CAACAACGTTGCGCAAACTATTAACTGGCGAACTACTTACTCTAGCTTCCCGGCAACAATTAATAGACTG
GATGGAGGCGGATAAAGTTGCAGGACCACTTCTGCGCTCGGCCCTTCCGGCTGGCTGGTTTATTGCTGAT
AAATCTGGAGCCGGTGAGCGTGGGTCTCGCGGTATCATTGCAGCACTGGGGCCAGATGGTAAGCCCTCCC
GTATCGTAGTTATCTACACGACGGGGAGTCAGGCAACTATGGATGAACGAAATAGACAGATCGCTGAGAT
AGGTGCCTCACTGATTAAGCATTGGTAACTGTCAGACCAAGTTTACTCATATATACTTTAGATTGATTTA
AAACTTCATTTTTAATTTAAAAGGATCTAGGTGAAGATCCTTTTTGATAATCTCATGACCAAAATCCCTT
AACGTGAGTTTTCGTTCCACTGAGCGTCAGACCCCGTAGAAAAGATCAAAGGATCTTCTTGAGATCCTTT
TTTTCTGCGCGTAATCTGCTGCTTGCAAACAAAAAAACCACCGCTACCAGCGGTGGTTTGTTTGCCGGAT
CAAGAGCTACCAACTCTTTTTCCGAAGGTAACTGGCTTCAGCAGAGCGCAGATACCAAATACTGTCCTTC
TAGTGTAGCCGTAGTTAGGCCACCACTTCAAGAACTCTGTAGCACCGCCTACATACCTCGCTCTGCTAAT
CCTGTTACCAGTGGCTGCTGCCAGTGGCGATAAGTCGTGTCTTACCGGGTTGGACTCAAGACGATAGTTA
CCGGATAAGGCGCAGCGGTCGGGCTGAACGGGGGGTTCGTGCACACAGCCCAGCTTGGAGCGAACGACCT
ACACCGAACTGAGATACCTACAGCGTGAGCTATGAGAAAGCGCCACGCTTCCCGAAGGGAGAAAGGCGGA
CAGGTATCCGGTAAGCGGCAGGGTCGGAACAGGAGAGCGCACGAGGGAGCTTCCAGGGGGAAACGCCTGG
TATCTTTATAGTCCTGTCGGGTTTCGCCACCTCTGACTTGAGCGTCGATTTTTGTGATGCTCGTCAGGGG
GGCGGAGCCTATGGAAAAACGCCAGCAACGCGGCCTTTTTACGGTTCCTGGCCTTTTGCTGGCCTTTTGC
TCACATGTTCTTTCCTGCGTTATCCCCTGATTCTGTGGATAACCGTATTACCGCCTTTGAGTGAGCTGAT
ACCGCTCGCCGCAGCCGAACGACCGAGCGCAGCGAGTCAGTGAGCGAGGAAGCGGAAGAGCGCCTGATGC
GGTATTTTCTCCTTACGCATCTGTGCGGTATTTCACACCGCAATGGTGCACTCTCAGTACAATCTGCTCT
GATGCCGCATAGTTAAGCCAGTATACACTCCGCTATCGCTACGTGACTGGGTCATGGCTGCGCCCCGACA
CCCGCCAACACCCGCTGACGCGCCCTGACGGGCTTGTCTGCTCCCGGCATCCGCTTACAGACAAGCTGTG
ACCGTCTCCGGGAGCTGCATGTGTCAGAGGTTTTCACCGTCATCACCGAAACGCGCGAGGCAGTCGATCG
ACGCTCTCCCTTATGCGACTCCTGCATTAGGAAGCAGCCCAGTAGTAGGTTGAGGCCGTTGAGCACCGCC
GCCGCAAGGAATGGTGCATGCAAGGAGATGGCGCCCAACAGTCCCCCGGCCACGGGGCCTGCCACCATAC
CCACGCCGAAACAAGCGCTCATGAGCCCGAAGTGGCGAGCCCGATCTTCCCCATCGGTGATGTCGGCGAT
ATAGGCGCCAGCAACCGCACCTGTGGCGCCGGTGATGCCGGCCACGATGCGTCCGGCGTAGAGGATCGAG
ATCTCGATCCCGCGAAAT
Features (pLannotate 1.2.2; 13 found; start..end, strand, type, name):
      1..19      +  promoter       T7 promoter: promoter for bacteriophage T7 RNA polymerase
     51..73      +  RBS            RBS: efficient ribosome binding site from bacteriophage T7 gene 10 (Olins and Rangwala, 1989)
     92..108     +  CDS            capTEV™ (fragment): composite tag for in vivo biotinylation, TEV protease cleavage, and 6xHis tagging
    119..136     +  CDS            thrombin site: thrombin recognition and cleavage site
    149..2344    +  CDS            HSP90AA1 (sequence partly withheld): HS90A_HUMAN - Also known as HSP90A, HSPC1, HSPCA. Experimental evidence at protein level: Swiss-Prot protein existence level 1. Molecular chaperone that promotes the maturation, structural maintenance and proper regulation of specific target proteins involved for instance in cell cycle control and signal transduction. Undergoes a functional cycle that is linked to its ATPase activity which is essential for its chaperone activity. This cycle probably induces conformational changes in the client proteins, thereby causing their activation. Interacts dynamically with various co-chaperones that mod
   2400..2444    +  CDS            SET1 (fragment) (sequence partly withheld): solubility-enhancement tag derived from T7 phage gene 10B
   2442..2954    -  rep_origin     M13 ori (sequence partly withheld): M13 bacteriophage origin of replication; arrow indicates direction of (+) strand synthesis
   3067..3171    +  promoter       AmpR promoter: bla
   3172..4032    +  CDS            AmpR: β-lactamase; bla; confers resistance to ampicillin, carbenicillin, and related antibiotics
   4203..4791    +  rep_origin     ori: high-copy-number ColE1/pMB1/pBR322/pUC origin of replication
   4977..5116    -  misc_feature   bom: basis of mobility region from pBR322
   5218..5257    -  CDS            rop (fragment): Rop protein, which maintains plasmids at low copy number; rop
   5262..5541    -  CDS            TcR (fragment): tetracycline efflux protein; tet; confers resistance to tetracycline
