[The description below was written by a language model from this plasmid's Addgene catalogue record and pLannotate feature annotations shown in this document.]
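Description:
pT7C-HSP90AA1 is a bacterial expression plasmid built on the pT7C backbone for recombinant production of human HSP90AA1 (isoform 2), the cytosolic ATP-dependent molecular chaperone Hsp90-alpha. The roughly 2.2 kb coding sequence was inserted between SpeI and XhoI sites, both retained, giving a sequenced construct of about 5.6 kb. Transcription is driven by a bacteriophage T7 promoter, followed by the efficient ribosome binding site from T7 gene 10, so expression requires a host that supplies T7 RNA polymerase, such as a BL21(DE3) derivative. The backbone contributes an N-terminal 6xHis tag followed by a thrombin cleavage site. This allows the fusion protein to be captured by nickel affinity chromatography and, if desired, the tag to be removed proteolytically. The annotation software labels the His-tag region as a fragment of a composite tag, which most likely reflects only the histidine stretch. A short match to a T7 gene 10B-derived sequence lies downstream of the HSP90AA1 reading frame and is probably vector remnant rather than part of the expressed protein.

Propagation in E. coli relies on a ColE1/pMB1-type origin and ampicillin selection through β-lactamase expressed from its own promoter. The plasmid also carries an M13 phage origin, the pBR322 bom region, and fragments of rop and the tetracycline resistance gene, pointing to pBR322 ancestry. The catalogue lists it as low copy. According to the depositor, the insert came from a cDNA library and may carry silent nucleotide changes, but it was sequence-verified and corrected to encode the consensus amino acid sequence. The associated work concerns gene networks linked to regional resistance to tauopathy in Alzheimer's disease.
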