Addgene plasmid #177658: pT7C-HSP90AA1
Purpose: Recombinant protein synthesis of human HSP90AA1
Depositing lab: Jeff Kuret. Depositing organization: Ohio State University. Publication: Identification of gene networks mediating regional resistance to tauopathy in late-onset Alzheimer's disease. Ayoub CA, Wagner CS, Kuret J. PLoS Genet. 2023 Mar 27;19(3):e1010681. doi: 10.1371/journal.pgen.1010681. eCollection 2023 Mar. PubMed 36972319.
Backbone
  Vector backbone: pT7C
  Backbone size w/o insert (bp): 3352
  Vector type: Bacterial Expression
Growth in bacteria
  Bacterial resistance: Ampicillin, 100 μg/mL
  Growth temperature: 37°C
  Growth strain: DH5alpha
  Growth instructions: To produce protein, express in BL21(DE3) Codon Plus RIL. Purify by Ni IMAC and SEC.
  Copy number: Low Copy
Gene/Insert
  Gene/Insert name: HSP90AA1 (alt names: NP_005339.3; HSP90AA1 Isoform 2)
  Species: H. sapiens (human)
  Insert size (bp): 2199
  Entrez Gene: HSP90AA1 (a.k.a. EL52, HEL-S-65p, HSP86, HSP89A, HSP90A, HSP90N, HSPC1, HSPCA, HSPCAL1, HSPCAL4, HSPN, Hsp103, Hsp89, Hsp90, LAP-2, LAP2)
  Promoter: T7
  Tag / fusion protein: 6xHis-Thrombin (N terminal on backbone)
  Cloning method: Restriction Enzyme; 5′ cloning site SpeI (not destroyed); 3′ cloning site XhoI (not destroyed)
  Sequencing primers: 5′ TAATACGACTCACTATAGGG; 3′ GATTATCAACCGGGGTGGCA
Terms and licenses: Academic/Nonprofit Terms; Industry Terms: Not Available to Industry
Depositor comments: Genes were cloned from a cDNA library and may contain silent mutations. However, all inserts were sequence-verified and any nucleotide changes were mutagenized to encode the consensus amino acid sequence.
How to cite: pT7C-HSP90AA1 was a gift from Jeff Kuret (Addgene plasmid # 177658 ; http://n2t.net/addgene:177658 ; RRID:Addgene_177658)
